>Addgene plasmid #200109 | pKrox24(2xD-E_inD)Luc | addgene full sequence | sequence record 415367 | Addgene NGS Result
GGCCTAACTGGCCGGTACCAAAGACACCGTGCCATAGATCGAGGCCCGGGGTCAAGGCCCCGCCTCTCCT
GGGCGGCCCCTGCCCAGGCGGGCCCAGCCGCTCCTCCCCCGCACTCCCGGTTCGCTCTCACGGTCCCTGA
GGTGGGCGGGCGGGCCCTGGATGACAGCGATAGAACCCCGGCCCGACTCGCCCTCGCCCCCGCTCTGGGT
CTGGGCTTCCCCAGCCTAGTTCACGCCTAGGAGCCGCCTGAGCAGCCGCGCGCCCAGCGCCACACGCCAC
GAGCCCTCCCCGCCTGGGCGTCCCCGGATCCCGCGAGCGCTCGGGCTCCCGGCTTGGAACCAGGGAGGAG
GGAGGGAGCGAGGGAGCAACCAGCTGCGACCCGGAAATGCCATATAAGGAGCAGGAAGGATCCCCCGCCG
GAAAGACACCGTGCCATAGATCGAGGCCCGGGGTCAAGGCCCCGCCTCTCCTGGGCGGCCCCTGCCCAGG
CGGGCCCAGCCGCTCCTCCCCCGCACTCCCGGTTCGCTCTCACGGTCCCTGAGGTGGGCGGGCGGGCCCT
GGATGACAGCGATAGAACCCCGGCCCGACTCGCCCTCGCCCCCGCTCTGGGTCTGGGCTTCCCCAGCCTA
GTTCACGCCTAGGAGCCGCCTGAGCAGCCGCGCGCCCAGCGCCACACGCCACGAGCCCTCCCCGCCTGGG
CGTCCCCGGATCCCGCGAGCGCTCGGGCTCCCGGCTTGGAACCAGGGAGGAGGGAGGGAGCGAGGGAGCA
ACCAGCTGCGACCCGGAAATGCCATATAAGGAGCAGGAAGGATCCCCCGCCGGGAGCTCGGTACCAAAGA
CACCGTGCCATAGATCGAGGCCCGGGGTCAAGGCCCCGCCTCTCCTGGGCGGCCCCTGCCCAGGCGGGCC
CAGCCGCTCCTCCCCCGCACTCCCGGTTCGCTCTCACGGTCCCTGAGGTGGGCGGGCGGGCCCTGGGTGA
CAGCGATAGAACCCCGGCCCGACTCGCCCTCGCCCCCGCTCTGGGTCTGGGCTTCCCCAGCCTAGTTCAC
GCCTAGGAGCCGCCTGAGCAGCCGCGCGCCCAGCGCCACACGCCACGAGCCCTCCCCGCCTGGGCGTCCC
CGGATCCCGCGAGCGCTCGGGCTCCCGGCTTGGAACCAGGGAGGAGGGAGGGAGCGAGGGAGCAACCAGC
TGCGACCCGGAAATGCCATATAAGGAGCAGGAAGGATCCCCCGCCGGAACAACCCTTATTTGGGCAGCAC
CTTATTTGGAGTGGCCCGATATGGCCCGGCCGCTTCCGGCTCTGGGAGGAGGGAAGAAGGCGGAGGGAGG
GGCAACGCGGGAACTCCGGAGCTGCGCGGGTCCCGGAGGCCCCGGCGGCGGCTAGAGCTCTAGGCTTCCC
CGAAGCCTGGGCGCCTGGGATGCGGGCGCGGGCGCGGGCCCTAGGGTGCAGGATGGAGGTGCCGGGCGCT
GTCGGATGGGGGGCTTCACGTCACTCCGGGTCCTCCCGGCCGGTCCTGCCATATTAGGGCTTCCTGCTTC
CCATATATGGCCATGTACGTCACGACGGAGGCGGACCCGTGCCGTTCCAGACCCTTCAAATAGAGGCGGA
TCCGGGGAGTCGCGAGAGATCCCAGCGCGCAGAACTTGGGGAGCCGCCGCCGCCATCCGCCGCCGCAGCC
AGCTTCCGCCGCCGCAGGACCGGCCCCTGCCCCAGCCTCCGCAGCCGCGGCGCGTCCACGCCCGCCCGCG
CCCAGGGCGAGTCGGGGTCGCCGCCTGCACGCTTCTCAGTGTTCCGATATCATCAAGATCTGGCCTCGGC
GGCCAAGCTTGGCAATCCGGTACTGTTGGTAAAGCCACCATGGAAGATGCCAAAAACATTAAGAAGGGCC
CAGCGCCATTCTACCCACTCGAAGACGGGACCGCCGGCGAGCAGCTGCACAAAGCCATGAAGCGCTACGC
CCTGGTGCCCGGCACCATCGCCTTTACCGACGCACATATCGAGGTGGACATTACCTACGCCGAGTACTTC
GAGATGAGCGTTCGGCTGGCAGAAGCTATGAAGCGCTATGGGCTGAATACAAACCATCGGATCGTGGTGT
GCAGCGAGAATAGCTTGCAGTTCTTCATGCCCGTGTTGGGTGCCCTGTTCATCGGTGTGGCTGTGGCCCC
AGCTAACGACATCTACAACGAGCGCGAGCTGCTGAACAGCATGGGCATCAGCCAGCCCACCGTCGTATTC
GTGAGCAAGAAAGGGCTGCAAAAGATCCTCAACGTGCAAAAGAAGCTACCGATCATACAAAAGATCATCA
TCATGGATAGCAAGACCGACTACCAGGGCTTCCAAAGCATGTACACCTTCGTGACTTCCCATTTGCCACC
CGGCTTCAACGAGTACGACTTCGTGCCCGAGAGCTTCGACCGGGACAAAACCATCGCCCTGATCATGAAC
AGTAGTGGCAGTACCGGATTGCCCAAGGGCGTAGCCCTACCGCACCGCACCGCTTGTGTCCGATTCAGTC
ATGCCCGCGACCCCATCTTCGGCAACCAGATCATCCCCGACACCGCTATCCTCAGCGTGGTGCCATTTCA
CCACGGCTTCGGCATGTTCACCACGCTGGGCTACTTGATCTGCGGCTTTCGGGTCGTGCTCATGTACCGC
TTCGAGGAGGAGCTATTCTTGCGCAGCTTGCAAGACTATAAGATTCAATCTGCCCTGCTGGTGCCCACAC
TATTTAGCTTCTTCGCTAAGAGCACTCTCATCGACAAGTACGACCTAAGCAACTTGCACGAGATCGCCAG
CGGCGGGGCGCCGCTCAGCAAGGAGGTAGGTGAGGCCGTGGCCAAACGCTTCCACCTACCAGGCATCCGC
CAGGGCTACGGCCTGACAGAAACAACCAGCGCCATTCTGATCACCCCCGAAGGGGACGACAAGCCTGGCG
CAGTAGGCAAGGTGGTGCCCTTCTTCGAGGCTAAGGTGGTGGACTTGGACACCGGTAAGACACTGGGTGT
GAACCAGCGCGGCGAGCTGTGCGTCCGTGGCCCCATGATCATGAGCGGCTACGTTAACAACCCCGAGGCT
ACAAACGCTCTCATCGACAAGGACGGCTGGCTGCACAGCGGCGACATCGCCTACTGGGACGAGGACGAGC
ACTTCTTCATCGTGGACCGGCTGAAGAGCCTGATCAAATACAAGGGCTACCAGGTAGCCCCAGCCGAACT
GGAGAGCATCCTGCTGCAACACCCCAACATCTTCGACGCCGGGGTCGCCGGCCTGCCCGACGACGATGCC
GGCGAGCTGCCCGCCGCAGTCGTCGTGCTGGAACACGGTAAAACCATGACCGAGAAGGAGATCGTGGACT
ATGTGGCCAGCCAGGTTACAACCGCCAAGAAGCTGCGCGGTGGTGTTGTGTTCGTGGACGAGGTGCCTAA
AGGACTGACCGGCAAGTTGGACGCCCGCAAGATCCGCGAGATTCTCATTAAGGCCAAGAAGGGCGGCAAG
ATCGCCGTGTAATAATTCTAGAGTCGGGGCGGCCGGCCGCTTCGAGCAGACATGATAAGATACATTGATG
AGTTTGGACAAACCACAACTAGAATGCAGTGAAAAAAATGCTTTATTTGTGAAATTTGTGATGCTATTGC
TTTATTTGTAACCATTATAAGCTGCAATAAACAAGTTAACAACAACAATTGCATTCATTTTATGTTTCAG
GTTCAGGGGGAGGTGTGGGAGGTTTTTTAAAGCAAGTAAAACCTCTACAAATGTGGTAAAATCGATAAGG
ATCCGTTTGCGTATTGGGCGCTCTTCCGCTGATCTGCGCAGCACCATGGCCTGAAATAACCTCTGAAAGA
GGAACTTGGTTAGCTACCTTCTGAGGCGGAAAGAACCAGCTGTGGAATGTGTGTCAGTTAGGGTGTGGAA
AGTCCCCAGGCTCCCCAGCAGGCAGAAGTATGCAAAGCATGCATCTCAATTAGTCAGCAACCAGGTGTGG
AAAGTCCCCAGGCTCCCCAGCAGGCAGAAGTATGCAAAGCATGCATCTCAATTAGTCAGCAACCATAGTC
CCGCCCCTAACTCCGCCCATCCCGCCCCTAACTCCGCCCAGTTCCGCCCATTCTCCGCCCCATGGCTGAC
TAATTTTTTTTATTTATGCAGAGGCCGAGGCCGCCTCTGCCTCTGAGCTATTCCAGAAGTAGTGAGGAGG
CTTTTTTGGAGGCCTAGGCTTTTGCAAAAAGCTCGATTCTTCTGACACTAGCGCCACCATGATCGAACAA
GACGGCCTCCATGCTGGCAGTCCCGCAGCTTGGGTCGAACGCTTGTTCGGGTACGACTGGGCCCAGCAGA
CCATCGGATGTAGCGATGCGGCCGTGTTCCGTCTAAGCGCTCAAGGCCGGCCCGTGCTGTTCGTGAAGAC
CGACCTGAGCGGCGCCCTGAACGAGCTTCAAGACGAGGCTGCCCGCCTGAGCTGGCTGGCCACCACCGGC
GTACCCTGCGCCGCTGTGTTGGATGTTGTGACCGAAGCCGGCCGGGACTGGCTGCTGCTGGGCGAGGTCC
CTGGCCAGGATCTGCTGAGCAGCCACCTTGCCCCCGCTGAGAAGGTTTCTATCATGGCCGATGCAATGCG
GCGCCTGCACACCCTGGACCCCGCTACCTGCCCCTTCGACCACCAGGCTAAGCATCGGATCGAGCGTGCT
CGGACCCGCATGGAGGCCGGCCTGGTGGACCAGGACGACCTGGACGAGGAGCATCAGGGCCTGGCCCCCG
CTGAACTGTTCGCCCGACTGAAAGCCCGCATGCCGGACGGTGAGGACCTGGTTGTCACACACGGAGATGC
CTGCCTCCCTAACATCATGGTCGAGAATGGCCGCTTCTCCGGCTTCATCGACTGCGGTCGCCTAGGAGTT
GCCGACCGCTACCAGGACATCGCCCTGGCCACCCGCGACATCGCTGAGGAGCTTGGCGGCGAGTGGGCCG
ACCGCTTCTTAGTCTTGTACGGCATCGCAGCTCCCGACAGCCAGCGCATCGCCTTCTACCGCTTGCTCGA
CGAGTTCTTTTAATGATCTAGAACCGGTCATGGCCGCAATAAAATATCTTTATTTTCATTACATCTGTGT
GTTGGTTTTTTGTGTGTTCGAACTAGATGCTGTCGACCGATGCCCTTGAGAGCCTTCAACCCAGTCAGCT
CCTTCCGGTGGGCGCGGGGCATGACTATCGTCGCCGCACTTATGACTGTCTTCTTTATCATGCAACTCGT
AGGACAGGTGCCGGCAGCGCTCTTCCGCTTCCTCGCTCACTGACTCGCTGCGCTCGGTCGTTCGGCTGCG
GCGAGCGGTATCAGCTCACTCAAAGGCGGTAATACGGTTATCCACAGAATCAGGGGATAACGCAGGAAAG
AACATGTGAGCAAAAGGCCAGCAAAAGGCCAGGAACCGTAAAAAGGCCGCGTTGCTGGCGTTTTTCCATA
GGCTCCGCCCCCCTGACGAGCATCACAAAAATCGACGCTCAAGTCAGAGGTGGCGAAACCCGACAGGACT
ATAAAGATACCAGGCGTTTCCCCCTGGAAGCTCCCTCGTGCGCTCTCCTGTTCCGACCCTGCCGCTTACC
GGATACCTGTCCGCCTTTCTCCCTTCGGGAAGCGTGGCGCTTTCTCATAGCTCACGCTGTAGGTATCTCA
GTTCGGTGTAGGTCGTTCGCTCCAAGCTGGGCTGTGTGCACGAACCCCCCGTTCAGCCCGACCGCTGCGC
CTTATCCGGTAACTATCGTCTTGAGTCCAACCCGGTAAGACACGACTTATCGCCACTGGCAGCAGCCACT
GGTAACAGGATTAGCAGAGCGAGGTATGTAGGCGGTGCTACAGAGTTCTTGAAGTGGTGGCCTAACTACG
GCTACACTAGAAGAACAGTATTTGGTATCTGCGCTCTGCTGAAGCCAGTTACCTTCGGAAAAAGAGTTGG
TAGCTCTTGATCCGGCAAACAAACCACCGCTGGTAGCGGTGGTTTTTTTGTTTGCAAGCAGCAGATTACG
CGCAGAAAAAAAGGATCTCAAGAAGATCCTTTGATCTTTTCTACGGGGTCTGACGCTCAGTGGAACGAAA
ACTCACGTTAAGGGATTTTGGTCATGAGATTATCAAAAAGGATCTTCACCTAGATCCTTTTAAATTAAAA
ATGAAGTTTTAAATCAATCTAAAGTATATATGAGTAAACTTGGTCTGACAGCGGCCGCAAATGCTAAACC
ACTGCAGTGGTTACCAGTGCTTGATCAGTGAGGCACCGATCTCAGCGATCTGCCTATTTCGTTCGTCCAT
AGTGGCCTGACTCCCCGTCGTGTAGATCACTACGATTCGTGAGGGCTTACCATCAGGCCCCAGCGCAGCA
ATGATGCCGCGAGAGCCGCGTTCACCGGCCCCCGATTTGTCAGCAATGAACCAGCCAGCAGGGAGGGCCG
AGCGAAGAAGTGGTCCTGCTACTTTGTCCGCCTCCATCCAGTCTATGAGCTGCTGTCGTGATGCTAGAGT
AAGAAGTTCGCCAGTGAGTAGTTTCCGAAGAGTTGTGGCCATTGCTACTGGCATCGTGGTATCACGCTCG
TCGTTCGGTATGGCTTCGTTCAACTCTGGTTCCCAGCGGTCAAGCCGGGTCACATGATCACCCATATTAT
GAAGAAATGCAGTCAGCTCCTTAGGGCCTCCGATCGTTGTCAGAAGTAAGTTGGCCGCGGTGTTGTCGCT
CATGGTAATGGCAGCACTACACAATTCTCTTACCGTCATGCCATCCGTAAGATGCTTTTCCGTGACCGGC
GAGTACTCAACCAAGTCGTTTTGTGAGTAGTGTATACGGCGACCAAGCTGCTCTTGCCCGGCGTCTATAC
GGGACAACACCGCGCCACATAGCAGTACTTTGAAAGTGCTCATCATCGGGAATCGTTCTTCGGGGCGGAA
AGACTCAAGGATCTTGCCGCTATTGAGATCCAGTTCGATATAGCCCACTCTTGCACCCAGTTGATCTTCA
GCATCTTTTACTTTCACCAGCGTTTCGGGGTGTGCAAAAACAGGCAAGCAAAATGCCGCAAAGAAGGGAA
TGAGTGCGACACGAAAATGTTGGATGCTCATACTCGTCCTTTTTCAATATTATTGAAGCATTTATCAGGG
TTACTAGTACGTCTCTCAAGGATAAGTAAGTAATATTAAGGTACGGGAGGTATTGGACAGGCCGCAATAA
AATATCTTTATTTTCATTACATCTGTGTGTTGGTTTTTTGTGTGAATCGATAGTACTAACATACGCTCTC
CATCAAAACAAAACGAAACAAAACAAACTAGCAAAATAGGCTGTCCCCAGTGCAAGTGCAGGTGCCAGAA
CATTTCTCT
Features (pLannotate 1.2.2; 12 found; start..end, strand, type, name):
   1860..3512    +  CDS            luciferase: firefly luciferase synthetic luc2 version of the luciferase gene
   3556..3677    -  polyA_signal   SV40 poly(A) signal: SV40 polyadenylation signal
   3703..3834    -  CDS            LT_SV40 (fragment): Experimental evidence at protein level: Swiss-Prot protein existence level 1. Isoform 17kT antigen targets host RBL2 for degradation and promotes cell proliferation. Transactivates host cyclin A promoter through its J domain. From Simian virus 40 (SV40).
   3871..4228    +  promoter       SV40 promoter: SV40 enhancer and early promoter
   4259..5053    +  CDS            NeoR/KanR: aminoglycoside phosphotransferase confers resistance to neomycin, kanamycin, and G418 (Geneticin®)
   5078..5126    +  polyA_signal   poly(A) signal: synthetic polyadenylation signal
   5142..5273    +  CDS            TcR (fragment): tetracycline efflux protein; tet; confers resistance to tetracycline
   5453..6041    -  rep_origin     ori: high-copy-number ColE1/pMB1/pBR322/pUC origin of replication
   6241..7101    -  CDS            AmpR: β-lactamase confers resistance to ampicillin, carbenicillin, and related antibiotics
   7102..7143    -  promoter       AmpR promoter (fragment): bla
   7206..7254    +  polyA_signal   poly(A) signal: synthetic polyadenylation signal
   7268..7359    +  misc_feature   pause site: RNA polymerase II transcriptional pause signal from the human α2 globin gene
