[The description below was written by a language model from this plasmid's Addgene catalogue record and pLannotate feature annotations shown in this document.]
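Description:
pKrox24(2xD-E_inD)Luc is a mammalian luciferase reporter plasmid built on the Promega pGL4.17 backbone and designed to report receptor tyrosine kinase signalling through the MAP kinase/ERK pathway in living cells. It is propagated in E. coli as a high-copy plasmid from a ColE1/pUC-type origin with ampicillin selection (β-lactamase). For mammalian cells, the backbone carries an SV40 enhancer/early promoter driving a neomycin phosphotransferase gene followed by a synthetic poly(A) signal, which allows G418 selection of stable reporter lines.

The payload is a heavily modified, synthetic version of the EGR1 promoter. According to the record it consists of two copies of a D-E element placed in front of EGR1 promoter fragment D, with no other promoter elements. This regulatory region is not annotated in the feature table, but it presumably lies in the unannotated stretch upstream of the firefly luc2 coding sequence, which is terminated by an SV40 polyadenylation signal. A synthetic poly(A) signal and an RNA polymerase II transcriptional pause site from the human α2-globin gene sit upstream of the reporter cassette. These standard pGL4 elements limit read-through transcription from the backbone and so lower background signal. EGR1 is an immediate-early gene induced by ERK activity, so luciferase output serves as a readout of pathway activation, for example when profiling the activity of kinases or their inhibitors. The depositor notes a single A-to-G change in one of the three D elements and a three-nucleotide insertion between promoter and luciferase, neither of which is known to affect function. The short SV40 large T and TcR fragments in the annotation are probably incidental sequence matches rather than functional genes.
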