Addgene plasmid #200109: pKrox24(2xD-E_inD)Luc
Purpose: Luciferase reporter for in cell monitoring of receptor tyrosine kinase-MAP ERK pathway activity
Depositing lab: Pavel Krejčí. Depositing organization: Masaryk University. Publication: One reporter for in-cell activity profiling of majority of protein kinase oncogenes. Gudernova I, Foldynova-Trantirkova S, Ghannamova BE, Fafilek B, Varecha M, Balek L, Hruba E, Jonatova L, Jelinkova I, Kunova Bosakova M, Trantirek L, Mayer J, Krejci P. Elife. 2017 Feb 15;6. pii: e21536. doi: 10.7554/eLife.21536. PubMed 28199182.
Backbone
  Vector backbone: pGL4.17
  Backbone manufacturer: Promega
  Vector type: Mammalian Expression
Growth in bacteria
  Bacterial resistance: Ampicillin, 100 μg/mL
  Growth temperature: 30°C
  Growth strain: DH5alpha
  Copy number: High Copy
Gene/Insert
  Gene/Insert name: modified EGR1 promoter
  Species: Synthetic
  Mutation: highly modified sequence
  Promoter: 2 copies of D-E element in front of EGR1 promoter fragment D, no other promoter elements
  Cloning method: Restriction Enzyme; 5′ cloning site unknown (unknown if destroyed)
Terms and licenses: Academic/Nonprofit Terms; Industry Terms: Not Available to Industry
Depositor comments: Please Note: Plasmid contains an A to G nucleotide mutation in one of the three D elements of the EGR1D promoter and a three nucleotide insertion between the promoter and luciferase. These mutations are not known to affect plasmid function.
How to cite: pKrox24(2xD-E_inD)Luc was a gift from Pavel Krejčí (Addgene plasmid # 200109 ; http://n2t.net/addgene:200109 ; RRID:Addgene_200109)
